>Addgene plasmid #67781 | Kohinoor-Fibrilarin/pcDNA3 | addgene partial sequence | sequence record 123661 | CMV-F 5'-CGCAAATGGGCGGTAGGCGTG-3'
ACTAGAGAACCCACTGCTTACTGGCTTATCGAAATTAATACGACTCACTATAGGGAGACCCAAGCTTGGT
ACCGAGCTCGGATCCCCACCATGAGTGTGATTAAACCAGACATGAAGATCAAGCTGCGTATGGAAGGCGC
TGTAAATGGACACCCGTTCGCGATTGAAGGAGTTGGCCTTGGGAAGCCTTTCGAGGGAAAACAGAGTATG
GACCTTAAAGTCAAAGAAGGCGGACCTCTGCCTTTCGCCTATGACATCTTGACAATGGCCTTCTGTTACG
GCAACAGGGTATTCGCCAAATACCCAGAAAATATAGTAGATTATTTCAAGCAGTCGTTTCCTGAGGGCTA
CTCTTGGGAACGAAGCATGATTTACGAAGACGGGGGCATTTGTATCGCGACAAACGACATAACCCTGGAT
GGTGACTGTTATATCTATGAAATTCGATTTGATGGTGTGAACTTTCCTGCCAATGGTCCAGTTATGCAGA
AGAGGACTGTGAAATGGGAGCCATCCACTGAGAAATTGTATGTGCGTGATGGAGTGCTGAAGAGCGATGG
CAACTACGCTCTGTCGCTTGAAGGAGGTGGCCACTACCGATGTGACTCCAAAACTACTTATAAAGCTAAG
AAGGTTGTCCAGTTGCCAGACTATCACGATGTGGTCCACCACATTGAGATTAAAAGCCACGACAGAGATT
ACAGTAATGTTAATCTGCATGAGCATGCCGAAGCGCATTCTGAGCTGCCGAGGCAGGCCAAGGAATTCAT
GAAGCCAGGATTCAGT
