[The description below was written by a language model from this plasmid's Addgene catalogue record.]
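Description:
Kohinoor-Fibrilarin/pcDNA3 is a mammalian expression plasmid built on the Invitrogen pcDNA3 backbone. It is maintained in E. coli as a high-copy plasmid under ampicillin selection. The record gives only catalogue fields and no feature table, so other backbone elements, such as the replication origin, polyadenylation signal or any mammalian selection marker, are not itemised for this particular construct.

The insert, listed as synthetic, is a fusion of Kohinoor with fibrillarin (spelled "Fibrilarin" in the record), cloned by restriction digestion between BamHI at the 5′ end and XhoI at the 3′ end; whether either site survived cloning is not known. Expression is driven by the CMV promoter, a strong constitutive viral promoter widely used for transient or stable expression in cultured mammalian cells. According to the associated publication title, Kohinoor is a fast, positively photoswitchable fluorescent protein developed for RESOLFT nanoscopy at very low laser power. Fibrillarin is a nucleolar protein, so fusing it to Kohinoor serves as a targeting module that should concentrate the fluorescent signal in nucleoli. The name suggests that Kohinoor precedes fibrillarin, but the record does not explicitly state the fusion order, any linker, or the species of origin of the fibrillarin sequence.

The stated purpose is mammalian cell expression of fibrillarin-targeted Kohinoor. In practice this makes it a subcellular localisation marker for live-cell imaging of a defined nuclear structure with a reversibly switchable label, particularly for super-resolution imaging of the kind described in the publication.
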