Addgene plasmid #67781: Kohinoor-Fibrilarin/pcDNA3
Purpose: Fibrilarin-targetted Kohinoor for mammalian cell expression
Depositing lab: Takeharu Nagai. Depositing organization: The University of Osaka. Publication: A fast- and positively photoswitchable fluorescent protein for ultralow-laser-power RESOLFT nanoscopy. Tiwari DK, Arai Y, Yamanaka M, Matsuda T, Agetsuma M, Nakano M, Fujita K, Nagai T. Nat Methods. 2015 Jun;12(6):515-8. doi: 10.1038/nmeth.3362. Epub 2015 Apr 20. PubMed 25894946.
Backbone
  Vector backbone: pcDNA3
  Backbone manufacturer: Invitrogen
  Vector type: Mammalian Expression
Growth in bacteria
  Bacterial resistance: Ampicillin, 100 μg/mL
  Growth temperature: 37°C
  Growth strain: XL10 Gold
  Copy number: High Copy
Gene/Insert
  Gene/Insert name: Kohinoor-Fibrilarin
  Species: Synthetic
  GenBank ID: AB935555
  Promoter: CMV
  Cloning method: Restriction Enzyme; 5′ cloning site BamHI (unknown if destroyed); 3′ cloning site XhoI (unknown if destroyed)
  Sequencing primers: 5′ GAAATTAATACGACTCACTATAGGG; 3′ TAGAAGGCACAGTCGAGG
Terms and licenses: Academic/Nonprofit Terms; Industry Terms: Not Available to Industry
How to cite: Kohinoor-Fibrilarin/pcDNA3 was a gift from Takeharu Nagai (Addgene plasmid # 67781 ; http://n2t.net/addgene:67781 ; RRID:Addgene_67781)
